Addgene plasmid #83331: Pentaprobe PP6
Purpose: Pentaprobe for assesing the RNA binding potential of a protein
Depositing lab: Joel Mackay. Depositing organization: University of Sydney. Publication: A rapid method for assessing the RNA-binding potential of a protein. Bendak K, Loughlin FE, Cheung V, O'Connell MR, Crossley M, Mackay JP. Nucleic Acids Res. 2012 Aug;40(14):e105. doi: 10.1093/nar/gks285. Epub 2012 Apr 3. PubMed 22492509.
Backbone
  Vector backbone: pcDNA3
  Backbone manufacturer: Invitrogen
  Backbone size w/o insert (bp): 5400
  Vector type: Mammalian Expression ; RNA transcription
Growth in bacteria
  Bacterial resistance: Ampicillin, 100 μg/mL
  Growth temperature: 37°C
  Growth strain: DH5alpha
  Copy number: High Copy
Gene/Insert
  Gene/Insert name: PP6
  Species: Synthetic
  Insert size (bp): 100
  Promoter: CMV
  Cloning method: Unknown
  Sequencing primers: 5′ CMV-F; 3′ BGH-R
Terms and licenses: Academic/Nonprofit Terms; Industry Terms: Not Available to Industry
How to cite: Pentaprobe PP6 was a gift from Joel Mackay (Addgene plasmid # 83331 ; http://n2t.net/addgene:83331 ; RRID:Addgene_83331)
