[The description below was written by a language model from this plasmid's Addgene catalogue record and pLannotate feature annotations shown in this document.]
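Description:
Pentaprobe PP6 is a pcDNA3-based plasmid (about 5.45 kb) carrying a short synthetic insert of roughly 100 bp, catalogued both as a mammalian expression vector and as an RNA transcription template. It is maintained at high copy in E. coli through a ColE1/pUC-type origin and selected with ampicillin via the β-lactamase gene and its native promoter. The backbone also contains an f1 origin for single-stranded DNA production and the usual pcDNA3 neomycin resistance cassette, with the neo coding sequence driven by the SV40 enhancer/early promoter and terminated by an SV40 polyadenylation signal, which would allow G418 selection in mammalian cells. Small annotated fragments such as bom, lacI, ble, lac promoter/operator and a truncated HIV-1 LTR match are backbone remnants or short sequence similarities rather than functional parts.

The PP6 insert is not annotated as a feature, but it evidently lies in the cloning region between the T7 promoter and the opposing SP6 promoter, downstream of the CMV enhancer/promoter and upstream of the bGH polyadenylation signal. This arrangement lets the insert be transcribed by phage RNA polymerases in either orientation, which fits the "RNA transcription" designation, while the CMV promoter could in principle drive its expression in mammalian cells. The stated purpose is to provide a pentaprobe for assessing whether a protein has RNA-binding potential. The name suggests it is one member of a numbered set of such probes, though the record does not describe the design of the sequence or the other members.
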