Features (pLannotate 1.2.2; 20 found; start..end, strand, type, name):
     36..80      -  misc_feature   bom (fragment): basis of mobility region from pBR322
    235..614     +  enhancer       CMV enhancer: human cytomegalovirus immediate early enhancer
    615..818     +  promoter       CMV promoter: human cytomegalovirus (CMV) immediate early promoter
    814..847     +  LTR            5' LTR (truncated) (fragment): truncated 5' long terminal repeat (LTR) from HIV-1
    863..881     +  promoter       T7 promoter: promoter for bacteriophage T7 RNA polymerase
   1006..1024    -  promoter       SP6 promoter: promoter for bacteriophage SP6 RNA polymerase
   1050..1274    +  polyA_signal   bGH poly(A) signal: bovine growth hormone polyadenylation signal
   1278..1299    +  promoter       SV40 promoter (fragment): SV40 enhancer and early promoter
   1320..1748    +  rep_origin     f1 ori (sequence partly withheld): f1 bacteriophage origin of replication; arrow indicates direction of (+) strand synthesis
   1762..2092    +  promoter       SV40 promoter: SV40 enhancer and early promoter
   2159..2950    +  CDS            neo: KKA2_KLEPN - Also known as kan, nptII. Experimental evidence at protein level: Swiss-Prot protein existence level 1. Resistance to kanamycin, neomycin, paromomycin, ribostamycin, butirosin and gentamicin B. From Klebsiella pneumoniae.
   2974..3132    +  CDS            ble (fragment): BLE_KLEPN - Experimental evidence at protein level: Swiss-Prot protein existence level 1. Binding protein with a strong affinity to the bleomycin family of antibiotics. Binds to CL990; an antimitotic-antibiotic compound. From Klebsiella pneumoniae.
   3127..3248    +  polyA_signal   SV40 poly(A) signal: SV40 polyadenylation signal
   3321..3337    -  protein_bind   lac operator: The lac repressor binds to the lac operator to inhibit transcription in E. coli. This inhibition can be relieved by adding lactose or isopropyl-β-D-thiogalactopyranoside (IPTG). lac repressor encoded by lacI
   3345..3375    -  promoter       lac promoter: promoter for the E. coli lac operon
   3390..3411    -  protein_bind   CAP binding site: CAP binding activates transcription in the presence of cAMP. E. coli catabolite activator protein
   3424..3516    -  CDS            lacI (fragment): lac repressor; lacI; The lac repressor binds to the lac operator to inhibit transcription in E. coli. This inhibition can be relieved by adding lactose or isopropyl-β-D-thiogalactopyranoside (IPTG).
   3699..4287    -  rep_origin     ori: high-copy-number ColE1/pMB1/pBR322/pUC origin of replication
   4458..5318    -  CDS            AmpR: β-lactamase; bla; confers resistance to ampicillin, carbenicillin, and related antibiotics
   5319..5423    -  promoter       AmpR promoter: bla
>Addgene plasmid #83331 | Pentaprobe PP6 | addgene full sequence | sequence record 162220 | Addgene Assembled Sequence
GACGGATCGGGAGATCTCCCGATCCCCTATGGTCGACTCTCAGTACAATCTGCTCTGATGCCGCATAGTT
AAGCCAGTATCTGCTCCCTGCTTGTGTGTTGGAGGTCGCTGAGTAGTGCGCGAGCAAAATTTAAGCTACA
ACAAGGCAAGGCTTGACCGACAATTGCATGAAGAATCTGCTTAGGGTTAGGCGTTTTGCGCTGCTTCGCG
ATGTACGGGCCAGATATACGCGTTGACATTGATTATTGACTAGTTATTAATAGTAATCAATTACGGGGTC
ATTAGTTCATAGCCCATATATGGAGTTCCGCGTTACATAACTTACGGTAAATGGCCCGCCTGGCTGACCG
CCCAACGACCCCCGCCCATTGACGTCAATAATGACGTATGTTCCCATAGTAACGCCAATAGGGACTTTCC
ATTGACGTCAATGGGTGGAGTATTTACGGTAAACTGCCCACTTGGCAGTACATCAAGTGTATCATATGCC
AAGTACGCCCCCTATTGACGTCAATGACGGTAAATGGCCCGCCTGGCATTATGCCCAGTACATGACCTTA
TGGGACTTTCCTACTTGGCAGTACATCTACGTATTAGTCATCGCTATTACCATGGTGATGCGGTTTTGGC
AGTACATCAATGGGCGTGGATAGCGGTTTGACTCACGGGGATTTCCAAGTCTCCACCCCATTGACGTCAA
TGGGAGTTTGTTTTGGCACCAAAATCAACGGGACTTTCCAAAATGTCGTAACAACTCCGCCCCATTGACG
CAAATGGGCGGTAGGCGTGTACGGTGGGAGGTCTATATAAGCAGAGCTCTCTGGCTAACTAGAGAACCCA
CTGCTTACTGGCTTATCGAAATTAATACGACTCACTATAGGGAGACCCAAGCTTGGTACGTGAGGTTGGA
GTCCGACCTGGAATCTCAGCCTGACGTGCCATGCGGTGCGATGTCACGCCGCGCCACGGTATAGTATGGT
ACGGGATCCCGCTAGAGGGCCCTATTCTATAGTGTCACCTAAATGCTAGAGCTCGCTGATCAGCCTCGAC
TGTGCCTTCTAGTTGCCAGCCATCTGTTGTTTGCCCCTCCCCCGTGCCTTCCTTGACCCTGGAAGGTGCC
ACTCCCACTGTCCTTTCCTAATAAAATGAGGAAATTGCATCGCATTGTCTGAGTAGGTGTCATTCTATTC
TGGGGGGTGGGGTGGGGCAGGACAGCAAGGGGGAGGATTGGGAAGACAATAGCAGGCATGCTGGGGATGC
GGTGGGCTCTATGGCTTCTGAGGCGGAAAGAACCAGCTGGGGCTCTAGGGGGTATCCCC
[124 nt withheld, positions 1320-1443]
C
[91 nt withheld, positions 1445-1535]
A
[49 nt withheld, positions 1537-1585]
CCTTTGACGTTGGAGTCCACGTTCTTT
[37 nt withheld, positions 1613-1649]
ACCCTATCTCGGTCTATTCTTTTGATTTATAAGGGATTTTGCCGATTTCGGCCTATTGGTTAAAAAATGA
GCTGATTTAACAAAAATTTAACGCGAATTAATTCTGTGGAATGTGTGTCAGTTAGGGTGTGGAAAGTCCC
CAGGCTCCCCAGGCAGGCAGAAGTATGCAAAGCATGCATCTCAATTAGTCAGCAACCAGGTGTGGAAAGT
CCCCAGGCTCCCCAGCAGGCAGAAGTATGCAAAGCATGCATCTCAATTAGTCAGCAACCATAGTCCCGCC
CCTAACTCCGCCCATCCCGCCCCTAACTCCGCCCAGTTCCGCCCATTCTCCGCCCCATGGCTGACTAATT
TTTTTTATTTATGCAGAGGCCGAGGCCGCCTCTGCCTCTGAGCTATTCCAGAAGTAGTGAGGAGGCTTTT
TTGGAGGCCTAGGCTTTTGCAAAAAGCTCCCGGGAGCTTGTATATCCATTTTCGGATCTGATCAAGAGAC
AGGATGAGGATCGTTTCGCATGATTGAACAAGATGGATTGCACGCAGGTTCTCCGGCCGCTTGGGTGGAG
AGGCTATTCGGCTATGACTGGGCACAACAGACAATCGGCTGCTCTGATGCCGCCGTGTTCCGGCTGTCAG
CGCAGGGGCGCCCGGTTCTTTTTGTCAAGACCGACCTGTCCGGTGCCCTGAATGAACTGCAGGACGAGGC
AGCGCGGCTATCGTGGCTGGCCACGACGGGCGTTCCTTGCGCAGCTGTGCTCGACGTTGTCACTGAAGCG
GGAAGGGACTGGCTGCTATTGGGCGAAGTGCCGGGGCAGGATCTCCTGTCATCTCACCTTGCTCCTGCCG
AGAAAGTATCCATCATGGCTGATGCAATGCGGCGGCTGCATACGCTTGATCCGGCTACCTGCCCATTCGA
CCACCAAGCGAAACATCGCATCGAGCGAGCACGTACTCGGATGGAAGCCGGTCTTGTCGATCAGGATGAT
CTGGACGAAGAGCATCAGGGGCTCGCGCCAGCCGAACTGTTCGCCAGGCTCAAGGCGCGCATGCCCGACG
GCGAGGATCTCGTCGTGACCCATGGCGATGCCTGCTTGCCGAATATCATGGTGGAAAATGGCCGCTTTTC
TGGATTCATCGACTGTGGCCGGCTGGGTGTGGCGGACCGCTATCAGGACATAGCGTTGGCTACCCGTGAT
ATTGCTGAAGAGCTTGGCGGCGAATGGGCTGACCGCTTCCTCGTGCTTTACGGTATCGCCGCTCCCGATT
CGCAGCGCATCGCCTTCTATCGCCTTCTTGACGAGTTCTTCTGAGCGGGACTCTGGGGTTCGAAATGACC
GACCAAGCGACGCCCAACCTGCCATCACGAGATTTCGATTCCACCGCCGCCTTCTATGAAAGGTTGGGCT
TCGGAATCGTTTTCCGGGACGCCGGCTGGATGATCCTCCAGCGCGGGGATCTCATGCTGGAGTTCTTCGC
CCACCCCAACTTGTTTATTGCAGCTTATAATGGTTACAAATAAAGCAATAGCATCACAAATTTCACAAAT
AAAGCATTTTTTTCACTGCATTCTAGTTGTGGTTTGTCCAAACTCATCAATGTATCTTATCATGTCTGTA
TACCGTCGACCTCTAGCTAGAGCTTGGCGTAATCATGGTCATAGCTGTTTCCTGTGTGAAATTGTTATCC
GCTCACAATTCCACACAACATACGAGCCGGAAGCATAAAGTGTAAAGCCTGGGGTGCCTAATGAGTGAGC
TAACTCACATTAATTGCGTTGCGCTCACTGCCCGCTTTCCAGTCGGGAAACCTGTCGTGCCAGCTGCATT
AATGAATCGGCCAACGCGCGGGGAGAGGCGGTTTGCGTATTGGGCGCTCTTCCGCTTCCTCGCTCACTGA
CTCGCTGCGCTCGGTCGTTCGGCTGCGGCGAGCGGTATCAGCTCACTCAAAGGCGGTAATACGGTTATCC
ACAGAATCAGGGGATAACGCAGGAAAGAACATGTGAGCAAAAGGCCAGCAAAAGGCCAGGAACCGTAAAA
AGGCCGCGTTGCTGGCGTTTTTCCATAGGCTCCGCCCCCCTGACGAGCATCACAAAAATCGACGCTCAAG
TCAGAGGTGGCGAAACCCGACAGGACTATAAAGATACCAGGCGTTTCCCCCTGGAAGCTCCCTCGTGCGC
TCTCCTGTTCCGACCCTGCCGCTTACCGGATACCTGTCCGCCTTTCTCCCTTCGGGAAGCGTGGCGCTTT
CTCAATGCTCACGCTGTAGGTATCTCAGTTCGGTGTAGGTCGTTCGCTCCAAGCTGGGCTGTGTGCACGA
ACCCCCCGTTCAGCCCGACCGCTGCGCCTTATCCGGTAACTATCGTCTTGAGTCCAACCCGGTAAGACAC
GACTTATCGCCACTGGCAGCAGCCACTGGTAACAGGATTAGCAGAGCGAGGTATGTAGGCGGTGCTACAG
AGTTCTTGAAGTGGTGGCCTAACTACGGCTACACTAGAAGGACAGTATTTGGTATCTGCGCTCTGCTGAA
GCCAGTTACCTTCGGAAAAAGAGTTGGTAGCTCTTGATCCGGCAAACAAACCACCGCTGGTAGCGGTGGT
TTTTTTGTTTGCAAGCAGCAGATTACGCGCAGAAAAAAAGGATCTCAAGAAGATCCTTTGATCTTTTCTA
CGGGGTCTGACGCTCAGTGGAACGAAAACTCACGTTAAGGGATTTTGGTCATGAGATTATCAAAAAGGAT
CTTCACCTAGATCCTTTTAAATTAAAAATGAAGTTTTAAATCAATCTAAAGTATATATGAGTAAACTTGG
TCTGACAGTTACCAATGCTTAATCAGTGAGGCACCTATCTCAGCGATCTGTCTATTTCGTTCATCCATAG
TTGCCTGACTCCCCGTCGTGTAGATAACTACGATACGGGAGGGCTTACCATCTGGCCCCAGTGCTGCAAT
GATACCGCGAGACCCACGCTCACCGGCTCCAGATTTATCAGCAATAAACCAGCCAGCCGGAAGGGCCGAG
CGCAGAAGTGGTCCTGCAACTTTATCCGCCTCCATCCAGTCTATTAATTGTTGCCGGGAAGCTAGAGTAA
GTAGTTCGCCAGTTAATAGTTTGCGCAACGTTGTTGCCATTGCTACAGGCATCGTGGTGTCACGCTCGTC
GTTTGGTATGGCTTCATTCAGCTCCGGTTCCCAACGATCAAGGCGAGTTACATGATCCCCCATGTTGTGC
AAAAAAGCGGTTAGCTCCTTCGGTCCTCCGATCGTTGTCAGAAGTAAGTTGGCCGCAGTGTTATCACTCA
TGGTTATGGCAGCACTGCATAATTCTCTTACTGTCATGCCATCCGTAAGATGCTTTTCTGTGACTGGTGA
GTACTCAACCAAGTCATTCTGAGAATAGTGTATGCGGCGACCGAGTTGCTCTTGCCCGGCGTCAATACGG
GATAATACCGCGCCACATAGCAGAACTTTAAAAGTGCTCATCATTGGAAAACGTTCTTCGGGGCGAAAAC
TCTCAAGGATCTTACCGCTGTTGAGATCCAGTTCGATGTAACCCACTCGTGCACCCAACTGATCTTCAGC
ATCTTTTACTTTCACCAGCGTTTCTGGGTGAGCAAAAACAGGAAGGCAAAATGCCGCAAAAAAGGGAATA
AGGGCGACACGGAAATGTTGAATACTCATACTCTTCCTTTTTCAATATTATTGAAGCATTTATCAGGGTT
ATTGTCTCATGAGCGGATACATATTTGAATGTATTTAGAAAAATAAACAAATAGGGGTTCCGCGCACATT
TCCCCGAAAAGTGCCACCTGACGTC
