>Addgene plasmid #83331 | Pentaprobe PP6 | depositor partial sequence | sequence record 158590 | Pentaprobe sequence
GTGAGGTTGGAGTCCGACCTGGAATCTCAGCCTGACGTGCCATGCGGTGCGATGTCACGCCGCGCCACGG
TATAGTATGGTACGGGATCCCG
