>Addgene plasmid #83331 | Pentaprobe PP6 | addgene partial sequence | sequence record 162213 | CMV-F 5'-CGCAAATGGGCGGTAGGCGTG-3'
AGCAGAGCTCTCTGGCTAACTAGAGAACCCACTGCTTACTGGCTTATCGAAATTAATACGACTCACTATA
GGGAGACCCAAGCTTGGTACGTGAGGTTGGAGTCCGACCTGGAATCTCAGCCTGACGTGCCATGCGGTGC
GATGTCACGCCGCGCCACGGTATAGTATGGTACGGGATCCCGCTAGAGGGCCCTATTCTATAGTGTCACC
TAAATGCTAGAGCTCGCTGATCAGCCTCGACTGTGCCTTCTAGTTGCCAGCCATCTGTTGTTTGCCCCTC
CCCCGTGCCTTCCTTGACCCTGGAAGGTGCCACTCCCACTGTCCTTTCCTAATAAAATGAGGAAATTGCA
TCGCATTGTCTGAGTAGGTGTCATTCTATTCTGGGGGGTGGGGTGGGGCAGGACAGCAAGGGGGAGGATT
GGGAAGACAATAGCAGGCATGCTGGGGATGCGGTGGGCTCTATGGCTTCTGAGGCGGAAAGAACCAGCTG
GGGCTCTAGGGGGTATCCCC
[124 nt withheld, positions 511-634]
C
[91 nt withheld, positions 636-726]
A
[49 nt withheld, positions 728-776]
CCTTTGACGTTGGAGTCCACGTTCTTT
[37 nt withheld, positions 804-840]
ACCCTATCTCGGTCTATTCTTTTGATTTATAAGGGATTTTGCCGATTTCGGCCTATTGGTTAAAAAATGA
GCTGATTTAACAAAAATTTAACGCGAATTAATTCTGTGGAATGTGTGTCA
