>Addgene plasmid #83331 | Pentaprobe PP6 | addgene partial sequence | sequence record 162219 | BGH-rev 5'-TAGAAGGCACAGTCGAGG-3'
CTATAGAATAGGGCCCTCTAGCGGGATCCCGTACCATACTATACCGTGGCGCGGCGTGACATCGCACCGC
ATGGCACGTCAGGCTGAGATTCCAGGTCGGACTCCAACCTCACGTACCAAGCTTGGGTCTCCCTATAGTG
AGTCGTATTAATTTCGATAAGCCAGTAAGCAGTGGGTTCTCTAGTTAGCCAGAGAGCTCTGCTTATATAG
ACCTCCCACCGTACACGCCTACCGCCCATTTGCGTCAATGGGGCGGAGTTGTTACGACATTTTGGAAAGT
CCCGTTGATTTTGGTGCCAAAACAAACTCCCATTGACGTCAATGGGGTGGAGACTTGGAAATCCCCGTGA
GTCAAACCGCTATCCACGCCCATTGATGTACTGCCAAAACCGCATCACCATGGTAATAGCGATGACTAAT
ACGTAGATGTACTGCCAAGTAGGAAAGTCCCATAAGGTCATGTACTGGGCATAATGCCAGGCGGGCCATT
TACCGTCATTGACGTCAATAGGGGGCGTACTTGGCATATGATACACTTGATGTACTGCCAAGTGGGCAGT
TTACCGTAAATACTCCACCCATTGACGTCAATGGAAAGTCCCTATTGGCGTTACTATGGGAACATACGTC
ATTATTGACGTCAATGGGCGGGGGTCGTTGGGCGGTCAGCCAGGCGGGCCATTTACCGTAAGTTATGTAA
CGCGGAACTCCATATATGGGCTATGAACTAATGACCCCGTAATTGATTACTATTAATAACTAGTCAATAA
TCAATGTCAACGCGTATATCTGGCCCGTACATCGCGAAGCAGCGCAAAACGCCTAACCCTAAGCAGATTC
TTCATGCAATTGTCGGTCAAGCCTTGCCTTG
